>Addgene plasmid #82840 | pDONR223_ABCB9_p.R281L | addgene full sequence | sequence record 161803 | Addgene NGS Result
GGCAGTTCCCTACTCTCGCGTTAACGCTAGCATGGATGTTTTCCCAGTCACGACGTTGTAAAACGACGGC
CAGTCTTAAGCTCGGGCCCCAAATAATGATTTTATTTTGACTGATAGTGACCTGTTCGTTGCAACAAATT
GATGAGCAATGCTTTTTTATAATGCCAACTTTGTACAAAAAAGTTGGCATGCGGCTGTGGAAGGCGGTGG
TGGTGACTTTGGCCTTCATGAGTGTGGACATCTGCGTGACCACGGCCATCTATGTCTTCAGCCACCTGGA
CCGCAGCCTCCTGGAGGACATCCGCCACTTCAACATCTTTGACTCGGTGCTGGATCTCTGGGCAGCCTGC
CTGTACCGCAGCTGCCTGCTGCTGGGAGCCACCATTGGTGTGGCCAAGAACAGTGCGCTGGGGCCCCGGC
GGCTGCGGGCCTCGTGGCTGGTCATCACCCTCGTGTGCCTCTTCGTGGGCATCTATGCCATGGTGAAGCT
GCTGCTCTTCTCAGAGGTGCGCAGGCCCATCCGGGACCCCTGGTTTTGGGCCCTGTTCGTGTGGACGTAC
ATTTCACTCGGCGCATCCTTCCTGCTCTGGTGGCTGCTGTCCACCGTGCGGCCAGGCACCCAGGCCCTGG
AGCCAGGGGCGGCCACCGAGGCTGAGGGCTTCCCTGGGAGCGGCCGGCCACCGCCCGAGCAGGCGTCTGG
GGCCACGCTGCAGAAGCTGCTCTCCTACACCAAGCCCGACGTGGCCTTCCTCGTGGCCGCCTCCTTCTTC
CTCATCGTGGCAGCTCTGGGAGAGACCTTCCTGCCCTACTACACGGGCCGCGCCATTGATGGCATCGTCA
TCCAGAAAAGCATGGATCAGTTCAGCACGGCTGTCGTCATCGTGTGCCTGCTGGCCATTGGCAGCTCATT
TGCCGCAGGTATTCGGGGCGGCATTTTTACCCTCATATTTGCCAGACTGAACATTCGCCTTCGAAACTGT
CTCTTCCGCTCACTGGTGTCCCAGGAGACAAGCTTCTTTGATGAGAACCTCACAGGGGACCTCATCTCCC
GCCTGACCTCGGACACCACCATGGTCAGCGACCTGGTCTCCCAGAACATCAATGTCTTCCTGCGGAACAC
AGTCAAGGTCACGGGCGTGGTGGTCTTCATGTTCAGCCTCTCATGGCAGCTCTCCTTGGTCACCTTCATG
GGCTTCCCCATCATCATGATGGTGTCCAACATCTACGGCAAGTACTACAAGAGGCTCTCCAAAGAGGTCC
AGAATGCCCTGGCCAGAGCGAGCAACACGGCGGAGGAGACCATCAGTGCCATGAAGACTGTCCGGAGCTT
CGCCAATGAGGAGGAGGAGGCAGAGGTGTACCTGCGGAAGCTGCAGCAGGTGTACAAGCTGAACAGGAAG
GAGGCAGCTGCCTACATGTACTACGTCTGGGGCAGCGGGCTCACACTGCTGGTGGTCCAGGTCAGCATCC
TCTACTACGGGGGCCACCTTGTCATCTCAGGCCAGATGACCAGCGGCAACCTCATCGCCTTCATCATCTA
CGAGTTTGTCCTGGGAGATTGTATGGAGTCCGTGGGCTCCGTCTACAGTGGCCTGATGCAGGGAGTGGGG
GCTGCTGAGAAGGTGTTCGAGTTCATCGACCGGCAGCCGACCATGGTGCACGATGGCAGCTTGGCCCCCG
ACCACCTGGAGGGCCGGGTGGACTTTGAGAATGTGACCTTCACCTACCGCACTCGGCCCCACACCCAGGT
CCTGCAGAATGTCTCCTTCAGCCTGTCCCCCGGCAAGGTGACGGCCCTGGTGGGGCCCTCGGGCAGTGGG
AAGAGCTCCTGTGTCAACATCCTGGAGAACTTCTACCCCCTGGAGGGGGGCCGGGTGCTGCTGGACGGCA
AGCCCATCAGCGCCTACGACCACAAGTACTTGCACCGTGTGGTATGTGCACGGGCCTGGGCCACACTTCT
CCGCCCTTTCTGCATCTGATTGCCAACTTTCTTGTACAAAGTTGGCATTATAAGAAAGCATTGCTTATCA
ATTTGTTGCAACGAACAGGTCACTATCAGTCAAAATAAAATCATTATTTGCCATCCAGCTGATATCCCCT
ATAGTGAGTCGTATTACATGGTCATAGCTGTTTCCTGGCAGCTCTGGCCCGTGTCTCAAAATCTCTGATG
TTACATTGCACAAGATAAAAATATATCATCATGCCTCCTCTAGACCAGCCAGGACAGAAATGCCTCGACT
TCGCTGCTACCCAAGGTTGCCGGGTGACGCACACCGTGGAAACGGATGAAGGCACGAACCCAGTGGACAT
AAGCCTGTTCGGTTCGTAAGCTGTAATGCAAGTAGCGTATGCGCTCACGCAACTGGTCCAGAACCTTGAC
CGAACGCAGCGGTGGTAACGGCGCAGTGGCGGTTTTCATGGCTTGTTATGACTGTTTTTTTGGGGTACAG
TCTATGCCTCGGGCATCCAAGCAGCAAGCGCGTTACGCCGTGGGTCGATGTTTGATGTTATGGAGCAGCA
ACGATGTTACGCAGCAGGGCAGTCGCCCTAAAACAAAGTTAAACATTATGAGGGAAGCGGTGATCGCCGA
AGTATCGACTCAACTATCAGAGGTAGTTGGCGTCATCGAGCGCCATCTCGAACCGACGTTGCTGGCCGTA
CATTTGTACGGCTCCGCAGTGGATGGCGGCCTGAAGCCACACAGTGATATTGATTTGCTGGTTACGGTGA
CCGTAAGGCTTGATGAAACAACGCGGCGAGCTTTGATCAACGACCTTTTGGAAACTTCGGCTTCCCCTGG
AGAGAGCGAGATTCTCCGCGCTGTAGAAGTCACCATTGTTGTGCACGACGACATCATTCCGTGGCGTTAT
CCAGCTAAGCGCGAACTGCAATTTGGAGAATGGCAGCGCAATGACATTCTTGCAGGTATCTTCGAGCCAG
CCACGATCGACATTGATCTGGCTATCTTGCTGACAAAAGCAAGAGAACATAGCGTTGCCTTGGTAGGTCC
AGCGGCGGAGGAACTCTTTGATCCGGTTCCTGAACAGGATCTATTTGAGGCGCTAAATGAAACCTTAACG
CTATGGAACTCGCCGCCCGACTGGGCTGGCGATGAGCGAAATGTAGTGCTTACGTTGTCCCGCATTTGGT
ACAGCGCAGTAACCGGCAAAATCGCGCCGAAGGATGTCGCTGCCGACTGGGCAATGGAGCGCCTGCCGGC
CCAGTATCAGCCCGTCATACTTGAAGCTAGACAGGCTTATCTTGGACAAGAAGAAGATCGCTTGGCCTCG
CGCGCAGATCAGTTGGAAGAATTTGTCCACTACGTGAAAGGCGAGATCACCAAGGTAGTCGGCAAATAAC
CCTCGAGCCACCCATGACCAAAATCCCTTAACGTGAGTTACGCGTCGTTCCACTGAGCGTCAGACCCCGT
AGAAAAGATCAAAGGATCTTCTTGAGATCCTTTTTTTCTGCGCGTAATCTGCTGCTTGCAAACAAAAAAA
CCACCGCTACCAGCGGTGGTTTGTTTGCCGGATCAAGAGCTACCAACTCTTTTTCCGAAGGTAACTGGCT
TCAGCAGAGCGCAGATACCAAATACTGTTCTTCTAGTGTAGCCGTAGTTAGGCCACCACTTCAAGAACTC
TGTAGCACCGCCTACATACCTCGCTCTGCTAATCCTGTTACCAGTGGCTGCTGCCAGTGGCGATAAGTCG
TGTCTTACCGGGTTGGACTCAAGACGATAGTTACCGGATAAGGCGCAGCGGTCGGGCTGAACGGGGGGTT
CGTGCACACAGCCCAGCTTGGAGCGAACGACCTACACCGAACTGAGATACCTACAGCGTGAGCTATGAGA
AAGCGCCACGCTTCCCGAAGGGAGAAAGGCGGACAGGTATCCGGTAAGCGGCAGGGTCGGAACAGGAGAG
CGCACGAGGGAGCTTCCAGGGGGAAACGCCTGGTATCTTTATAGTCCTGTCGGGTTTCGCCACCTCTGAC
TTGAGCGTCGATTTTTGTGATGCTCGTCAGGGGGGCGGAGCCTATGGAAAAACGCCAGCAACGCGGCCTT
TTTACGGTTCCTGGCCTTTTGCTGGCCTTTTGCTCACATGTTCTTTCCTGCGTTATCCCCTGATTCTGTG
GATAACCGTATTACCGCCTTTGAGTGAGCTGATACCGCTCGCCGCAGCCGAACGACCGAGCGCAGCGAGT
CAGTGAGCGAGGAAGCGGAAGAGCGCCCAATACGCAAACCGCCTCTCCCCGCGCGTTGGCCGATTCATTA
ATGCAGCTGGCACGACAGGTTTCCCGACTGGAAAGCGGGCAGTGAGCGCAACGCAATTAATACGCGTACC
GCTAGCCAGGAAGAGTTTGTAGAAACGCAAAAAGGCCATCCGTCAGGATGGCCTTCTGCTTAGTTTGATG
CCTGGCAGTTTATGGCGGGCGTCCTGCCCGCCACCCTCCGGGCCGTTGCTTCACAACGTTCAAATCCGCT
CCCGGCGGATTTGTCCTACTCAGGAGAGCGTTCACCGACAAACAACAGATAAAACGAAAGGCCCAGTCTT
CCGACTGAGCCTTTCGTTTTATTTGATGCCT
Features (pLannotate 1.2.2; 12 found; start..end, strand, type, name):
     38..74      -  CDS            lacZα (fragment): LacZα fragment of β-galactosidase; lacZ fragment
     91..186     +  protein_bind   attL3: mutant version of attL; recombination site for the Gateway® LR reaction LR Clonase™
    189..1934    +  CDS            ABCB9 (fragment): ABCB9_HUMAN - Also known as KIAA1520 From Homo sapiens (Human).
   1984..2079    -  protein_bind   attL3: mutant version of attL; recombination site for the Gateway® LR reaction LR Clonase™
   2098..2116    -  promoter       T7 promoter: promoter for bacteriophage T7 RNA polymerase
   2306..2329    +  promoter       Pc promoter (fragment): intI1 (promoter lies within the coding sequence); class 1 integron promoter
   2505..2561    +  CDS            GmR (fragment): gentamycin acetyltransferase; aacC1; confers resistance to gentamycin
   2568..3359    +  CDS            SmR: aminoglycoside adenylyltransferase (Murphy, 1985); aadA; confers resistance to spectinomycin and streptomycin
   3452..4040    +  rep_origin     ori: high-copy-number ColE1/pMB1/pBR322/pUC origin of replication
   4223..4315    +  CDS            lacI (fragment): lac repressor; lacI; The lac repressor binds to the lac operator to inhibit transcription in E. coli. This inhibition can be relieved by adding lactose or isopropyl-β-D-thiogalactopyranoside (IPTG).
   4370..4397    -  terminator     rrnB T2 terminator: transcription terminator T2 from the E. coli rrnB gene
   4529..4572    +  terminator     rrnB T1 terminator: Escherichia coli rrnB; transcription terminator T1 from the E. coli rrnB gene
