[The description below was written by a language model from this plasmid's Addgene catalogue record and pLannotate feature annotations shown in this document.]
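Description:
pDONR223_ABCB9_p.R281L is a Gateway entry clone built on the Invitrogen pDONR223 backbone, carrying a mutant open reading frame of human ABCB9 (also known as TAPL), an ABC-family transporter. It is propagated in E. coli as a high-copy plasmid from a ColE1/pUC-type origin and selected with spectinomycin through the aadA (SmR) aminoglycoside adenylyltransferase gene. That gene sits downstream of an annotated fragment of a class 1 integron Pc promoter and a short gentamicin-resistance gene remnant. Other annotated backbone elements include rrnB T1 and T2 transcription terminators, small lacZα and lacI fragments, and a T7 promoter lying just outside the downstream recombination site.

The insert is flanked on both sides by attL sites, so it can be moved by an LR Clonase reaction into any compatible destination vector. The annotation tool labels both sites as attL3. The entry vector supplies no promoter for the ORF, and expression depends on the destination vector chosen. The clone is in "closed" format, with a stop codon directly after the insert, so it suits native or N-terminally tagged expression rather than C-terminal fusions.

The construct name denotes an R281L substitution. The catalogue mutation field writes this change as R281RL. It also lists additional differences from the reference near the C-terminus: two short deletion-insertion changes around residues 582 to 595 and a deletion of residues 597 to 681. The feature table annotates ABCB9 only as a fragment. The encoded protein therefore appears to differ from full-length ABCB9 beyond the named point mutation.

The plasmid belongs to the Target Accelerator Plasmid Collection, which was assembled for high-throughput functional phenotyping of somatic mutations found in lung cancer.
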