Addgene plasmid #82840: pDONR223_ABCB9_p.R281L
Purpose: Gateway Donor vector containing ABCB9, part of the Target Accelerator Plasmid Collection.
Depositing lab: Jesse Boehm & Matthew Meyerson & David Root. Depositing organization: Broad Institute. Publication: High-throughput Phenotyping of Lung Cancer Somatic Mutations. Berger AH, Brooks AN, Wu X, Shrestha Y, Chouinard C, Piccioni F, Bagul M, Kamburov A, Imielinski M, Hogstrom L, Zhu C, Yang X, Pantel S, Sakai R, Watson J, Kaplan N, Campbell JD, Singh S, Root DE, Narayan R, Natoli T, Lahr DL, Tirosh I, Tamayo P, Getz G, Wong B, Doench J, Subramanian A, Golub TR, Meyerson M, Boehm JS. Cancer Cell. 2016 Aug 8;30(2):214-28. doi: 10.1016/j.ccell.2016.06.022. Epub 2016 Jul 28. PubMed 27478040.
Backbone
  Vector backbone: pDONR223
  Backbone manufacturer: Invitrogen
  Vector type: Gateway Entry vector
Growth in bacteria
  Bacterial resistance: Spectinomycin, 50 μg/mL
  Growth temperature: 37°C
  Growth strain: DH5alpha
  Copy number: High Copy
Gene/Insert
  Gene/Insert name: ABCB9
  Species: H. sapiens (human)
  Mutation: R281RL; 582_590delISLVSQEPVinsVCARAWATL; 592_595delFARSinsRPFC; 597_681del
  GenBank ID: NM_001243014
  Entrez Gene: ABCB9 (a.k.a. EST122234, TAPL)
  Promoter: None
  Cloning method: Gateway Cloning
  Sequencing primers: 5′ M13pUC-fwd; 3′ M13-Rev
Terms and licenses: Academic/Nonprofit Terms; Industry Terms: Not Available to Industry
Depositor comments: CLOSED (stop codon immediately follows insert)
How to cite: pDONR223_ABCB9_p.R281L was a gift from Jesse Boehm & Matthew Meyerson & David Root (Addgene plasmid # 82840 ; http://n2t.net/addgene:82840 ; RRID:Addgene_82840)
