>Addgene plasmid #82840 | pDONR223_ABCB9_p.R281L | depositor partial sequence | sequence record 157566 | Insert sequence
ATGCGGCTGTGGAAGGCGGTGGTGGTGACTTTGGCCTTCATGAGTGTGGACATCTGCGTGACCACGGCCA
TCTATGTCTTCAGCCACCTGGACCGCAGCCTCCTGGAGGACATCCGCCACTTCAACATCTTTGACTCGGT
GCTGGATCTCTGGGCAGCCTGCCTGTACCGCAGCTGCCTGCTGCTGGGAGCCACCATTGGTGTGGCCAAG
AACAGTGCGCTGGGGCCCCGGCGGCTGCGGGCCTCGTGGCTGGTCATCACCCTCGTGTGCCTCTTCGTGG
GCATCTATGCCATGGTGAAGCTGCTGCTCTTCTCAGAGGTGCGCAGGCCCATCCGGGACCCCTGGTTTTG
GGCCCTGTTCGTGTGGACGTACATTTCACTCGGCGCATCCTTCCTGCTCTGGTGGCTGCTGTCCACCGTG
CGGCCAGGCACCCAGGCCCTGGAGCCAGGGGCGGCCACCGAGGCTGAGGGCTTCCCTGGGAGCGGCCGGC
CACCGCCCGAGCAGGCGTCTGGGGCCACGCTGCAGAAGCTGCTCTCCTACACCAAGCCCGACGTGGCCTT
CCTCGTGGCCGCCTCCTTCTTCCTCATCGTGGCAGCTCTGGGAGAGACCTTCCTGCCCTACTACACGGGC
CGCGCCATTGATGGCATCGTCATCCAGAAAAGCATGGATCAGTTCAGCACGGCTGTCGTCATCGTGTGCC
TGCTGGCCATTGGCAGCTCATTTGCCGCAGGTATTCGGGGCGGCATTTTTACCCTCATATTTGCCAGACT
GAACATTCGCCTTCGAAACTGTCTCTTCCGCTCACTGGTGTCCCAGGAGACAAGCTTCTTTGATGAGAAC
CTCACAGGGGACCTCATCTCCCGCCTGACCTCGGACACCACCATGGTCAGCGACCTGGTCTCCCAGAACA
TCAATGTCTTCCTGCGGAACACAGTCAAGGTCACGGGCGTGGTGGTCTTCATGTTCAGCCTCTCATGGCA
GCTCTCCTTGGTCACCTTCATGGGCTTCCCCATCATCATGATGGTGTCCAACATCTACGGCAAGTACTAC
AAGAGGCTCTCCAAAGAGGTCCAGAATGCCCTGGCCAGAGCGAGCAACACGGCGGAGGAGACCATCAGTG
CCATGAAGACTGTCCGGAGCTTCGCCAATGAGGAGGAGGAGGCAGAGGTGTACCTGCGGAAGCTGCAGCA
GGTGTACAAGCTGAACAGGAAGGAGGCAGCTGCCTACATGTACTACGTCTGGGGCAGCGGGCTCACACTG
CTGGTGGTCCAGGTCAGCATCCTCTACTACGGGGGCCACCTTGTCATCTCAGGCCAGATGACCAGCGGCA
ACCTCATCGCCTTCATCATCTACGAGTTTGTCCTGGGAGATTGTATGGAGTCCGTGGGCTCCGTCTACAG
TGGCCTGATGCAGGGAGTGGGGGCTGCTGAGAAGGTGTTCGAGTTCATCGACCGGCAGCCGACCATGGTG
CACGATGGCAGCTTGGCCCCCGACCACCTGGAGGGCCGGGTGGACTTTGAGAATGTGACCTTCACCTACC
GCACTCGGCCCCACACCCAGGTCCTGCAGAATGTCTCCTTCAGCCTGTCCCCCGGCAAGGTGACGGCCCT
GGTGGGGCCCTCGGGCAGTGGGAAGAGCTCCTGTGTCAACATCCTGGAGAACTTCTACCCCCTGGAGGGG
GGCCGGGTGCTGCTGGACGGCAAGCCCATCAGCGCCTACGACCACAAGTACTTGCACCGTGTGGTATGTG
CACGGGCCTGGGCCACACTTCTCCGCCCTTTCTGCATCTAA
